Addgene plasmid #136137: L1_lacZgRNA-Ck2
Purpose: L1 in position 2, to clone gRNA target using BbsI, lacZ blue-white screening
Depositing lab: Jim Haseloff. Depositing organization: University of Cambridge. Publication: Systematic tools for reprogramming plant gene expression in a simple model, Marchantia polymorpha. Sauret-Gueto S, Frangedakis E, Silvestri L, Rebmann M, Tomaselli M, Markel K, Delmans M, West A, Patron NJ, Haseloff J. ACS Synth Biol. 2020 Mar 12. doi: 10.1021/acssynbio.9b00511. PubMed 32163700.
Backbone
  Vector backbone: pCk2
  Vector type: Plant Expression, Synthetic Biology
Growth in bacteria
  Bacterial resistance: Kanamycin, 50 μg/mL
  Growth temperature: 37°C
  Growth strain: DH5alpha
  Copy number: High Copy
Gene/Insert
  Gene/Insert name: p5-MpU6:lacZgRNA
  gRNA/shRNA sequence: scaffold: tttagagctagaaatagcaagttaaaataaggctagtccgttatcaacttgaaaaagtggcaccgagtcggtgc
  Species: Marchantia polymorpha
  Mutation: BsaI/ SapI domesticated
  Cloning method: Restriction Enzyme; 5′ cloning site BbsI (destroyed during cloning); 3′ cloning site BbsI (destroyed during cloning)
  Sequencing primers: 5′ n/a
Terms and licenses: Academic/Nonprofit Terms; Industry Terms: Not Available to Industry
Depositor comments: Please visit https://www.biorxiv.org/content/10.1101/2020.02.29.971002v1 for bioRxiv preprint.
How to cite: L1_lacZgRNA-Ck2 was a gift from Jim Haseloff (Addgene plasmid # 136137 ; http://n2t.net/addgene:136137 ; RRID:Addgene_136137)
