[The description below was written by a language model from this plasmid's Addgene catalogue record and pLannotate feature annotations shown in this document.]
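Description:
L1_lacZgRNA-Ck2 is a Level 1 (position 2) acceptor plasmid from a modular synthetic-biology cloning toolkit developed for the liverwort Marchantia polymorpha. It is intended as the entry point for building a CRISPR/Cas9 guide RNA transcription unit. It is built on the pCk2 backbone, which the feature table shows to be a binary T-DNA vector. Nopaline-type left and right border repeats flank the cargo region. A high-copy ColE1/pUC-type origin with a bom site supports propagation in E. coli. The pVS1 oriV, RepA and StaA functions provide replication and stable maintenance in Agrobacterium. Bacterial selection is by kanamycin through an aph(3')-Ia gene located outside the borders. No plant selectable marker is annotated within the T-DNA.

The insert is recorded as p5-MpU6:lacZgRNA, a Marchantia U6 promoter driving a guide RNA. The U6 promoter itself was not detected by the automated annotation, so its position is not given in the feature table. Next to the right border lies the Streptococcus pyogenes Cas9 gRNA scaffold. Directly adjacent to it is a lacZα cassette, with a CAP binding site, lac promoter, lac operator, pUC-type polylinker and lacZα fragment. This cassette occupies the place where the target-specific spacer belongs. Cutting with BbsI releases the lacZα cassette so that the target sequence can be ligated in its place, and the BbsI sites are lost in the process. Colonies carrying the new guide are therefore white, while those carrying the parental plasmid are blue. The insert has been domesticated to remove internal BsaI and SapI sites, which keeps it compatible with the type IIS enzymes used for later assembly. The completed gRNA unit would presumably then be combined with units in other positions into higher-level constructs for genome editing in Marchantia.
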