Features (pLannotate 1.2.2; 19 found; start..end, strand, type, name):
   1897..1921    -  misc_feature   LB T-DNA repeat: left border repeat from nopaline C58 T-DNA
   2354..3169    +  CDS            KanR: aminoglycoside phosphotransferase; aph(3')-Ia; confers resistance to kanamycin in bacteria or G418 (Geneticin®) in eukaryotes
   3257..3845    +  rep_origin     ori: high-copy-number ColE1/pMB1/pBR322/pUC origin of replication
   4031..4171    -  misc_feature   bom: basis of mobility region from pBR322
   4273..4312    -  CDS            rop (fragment): Rop protein, which maintains plasmids at low copy number; rop
   4515..4709    -  rep_origin     pVS1 oriV: origin of replication for the Pseudomonas plasmid pVS1 (Heeb et al., 2000)
   4775..5848    -  CDS            pVS1 RepA: replication protein from the Pseudomonas plasmid pVS1 (Heeb et al., 2000)
   6277..6906    -  CDS            pVS1 StaA: stability protein from the Pseudomonas plasmid pVS1 (Heeb et al., 2000)
   7466..7867    -  CDS            Y4CG_SINFN (fragment): Protein inferred from homology: Swiss-Prot protein existence level 3. From Sinorhizobium fredii (strain NBRC 101917 / NGR234).
   8207..8231    -  misc_feature   RB T-DNA repeat: right border repeat from nopaline C58 T-DNA
   8257..8278    +  protein_bind   attB2 (fragment): mutant version of attB; recombination site for the Gateway® BP reaction BP Clonase™
   8290..8365    -  misc_RNA       gRNA scaffold: guide RNA scaffold for the Streptococcus pyogenes CRISPR/Cas9 system
   8373..8414    +  CDS            lacI (fragment): lac repressor; lacI; The lac repressor binds to the lac operator to inhibit transcription in E. coli. This inhibition can be relieved by adding lactose or isopropyl-β-D-thiogalactopyranoside (IPTG).
   8427..8448    +  protein_bind   CAP binding site: CAP binding activates transcription in the presence of cAMP. E. coli catabolite activator protein
   8463..8493    +  promoter       lac promoter: promoter for the E. coli lac operon
   8501..8517    +  protein_bind   lac operator: The lac repressor binds to the lac operator to inhibit transcription in E. coli. This inhibition can be relieved by adding lactose or isopropyl-β-D-thiogalactopyranoside (IPTG). lac repressor encoded by lacI
   8554..8610    -  misc_feature   MCS: pUC18/19 multiple cloning site
   8607..8762    +  CDS            lacZα (fragment): LacZα fragment of β-galactosidase; lacZ fragment
   8771..8870    -  misc_feature   bom (fragment): basis of mobility region from pBR322
>Addgene plasmid #136137 | L1_lacZgRNA-Ck2 | addgene full sequence | sequence record 275266 | Addgene NGS Result
AGTCAGATTCTGGACCCAGGAAGAAACAAGAAGGTGGATAAATCGACCACTCAAAAGTTCTGAAACAAGT
GACTGACTAGTGAACAGCAGTTCATAAATTCCATATGGTTCGGGGAGACAGAGAAAGAGAGCAATCCGAA
CTCCAAGGAAACTAGCCGGATACATCTCTCGTGACGCTTCGACTTTTTTCTTATTTTTGTGCAGTTGCGT
CACTCTGAGCCATCAAAGGGAGAACTGAAAAGGCTGTGAAGTGACTATGCGCGCGACTTAAGGTACCTGG
GCATGCATAGAAGCACAAGAAAGTTTCTTGGAATAAGCTCTTGCAGAGATATGAGATAGAACTTGCGTTG
AGGAGTGTACTAGAGTGTTCGGAATTTGTTCCCATACATATATGTACTGTACTATAGTTTGACAAACATG
GAGAGTGAATAGACGAAGGTCCTCTTATACTAACCGCCACTATATTGGGATGCAAAAATTGATCACGATG
GGGACTTGTACATAGAGAATTAATTTGTTTGTTTTTTAGTTTAGGATGTTTAATAATCTCACTGTCTAAT
GTCAGGTGGTTGTGTTTTTACTTTGTAGTTTGCGTGTGTGTGTGTGTCTGGTTTTCGTTTCTATTTGTAA
ATCGTCAGACAATTAAAGATATTGGAATAGAAAGTTGTGAGTTTTTTGCTAGTTGAAGGGTTTCTATAGT
TCTCGTTTGAACTGTGAGAGATCACGAAGTTTATGATTTTGCTTATAGAGTGATACGTTATGGACTGCAT
TTTATCTGTATATTTGACACCAGTAAGTACAGAATGCTCTATAAAAAGAAATTAAGTTTTCAGAGTAAAA
TGAAATAAGATTGCACATATTCATATTATATTTACATCATATGTGATGATTTTTTGAAAATTTTCTTCGA
TATTGTGGATTGTTGACATATTTGAAAATAAATTTTTAACTCTTACATATAAATCTTCCATAGGTTTTTT
TTGACAATCCACAATATACTTTCTCAAAGAAAAACATAAATCATGTTTTTTTCCATAAAAAATAAATAAA
TTTGCAAGATGTATGTGTCAAATAGTTGATTGGATTAAAATAAAAGCCCATTCACCTTGAAACTATGTTA
AATTTTTGTGAAAATCAAGATAAACCGACTTTTTATAGTCAGATTGTTAAATTCTAATTGAGACTTGCAT
GTGTTATTTATCTTAATTATTCATGAAAAATCTGATTATATTTTTTATTAATCAGCACATAAGTTTGTGA
AATTTTATGATCAATCCGATTCATCAAGTTGAAGATATATTACAAGCTAATGAGTATAACACATTAACTA
GCATTGTTCAATTGTTATTGATACTATGTATGTAGTTTAGAAAAATTAAAATGAGATGTAGATGATGCAG
TTTTGACACATCTTAAACATGTAGCCTGGATTAATTTACAAATTTTTGTAGTCAATCAGTAATATGATTG
TATTTTTCTTGAAATTTACAACAAAAATGTGCTTTTGAAACTATTATTGTTGTTATTTTATCTTCAAGTT
TTTTTTCTAAAAAATTATAAACAATGAGAGTATGATAGGAAAATTTGTTTTTTTCATTAAAAAGCATTAT
GATAGCTGAGTTTGCGATGTTTTGAGCTAAAAAATATTTAAATAAATAAAGATATAAACATATTTTGTCT
CGTGGGTTAAAATATATATGAAAGATCTTAGTATAACATTATGAAACTGATATGTAATATATGATCTAAT
AATAAATTAAAATTTGATCAAATTTTTTAACGAGTTCAATTTTTTTTAAAGTTATTATCATGACGTATTA
GACTTATGAGAAAGAAAAATTGATCTTTAAAAATCTCTTTTGAATGAATACTCCTTGCTGAAGAGCAATT
CGTTATGTTTACACCACAATATATCCTGCCACCAGCCAGCCAACAGCTCCCCGACCGGCAGCTCGGCACA
AAATCACCACTCGATACAGGCAGCCCATCAGTCCGGGACGGCGTCAGCGGGAGAGCCGTTGTAAGGCGGC
AGACTTTGCTCATGTTACCGATGCTATTCGGAAGAACGGCAACTAAGCTGCCGGGTTTGAAACACGGATG
ATCTCGCGGAGGGTAGCATGTTGATTGTAACGATGACAGAGCGTTGCTGCCTGTGATCACCGCGGTTTCA
AAATCGGCTCCGTCGATACTATGTTATACGCCAACTTTGAAAACAACTTTGAAAAAGCTGTTTTCTGGTA
TTTAAGGTTTTAGAATGCAAGGAACAGTGAATTGGAGTTCGTCTTGTTATAATTAGCTTCTTGGGGTATC
TTTAAATACTGTAGAAAAGAGGAAGGAAATAATAAGTTCTGTTATGAGCCATATTCAACGGGAAACGTCT
TGCTCAAGGCCGCGATTAAATTCCAACATGGATGCTGATTTATATGGGTATAAATGGGCTCGCGATAATG
TCGGGCAATCAGGTGCGACAATCTACCGATTGTATGGGAAGCCCGATGCGCCAGAGTTGTTTCTGAAACA
TGGCAAAGGTAGCGTTGCCAATGATGTTACAGATGAGATGGTCAGACTAAACTGGCTGACGGAATTTATG
CCTCTTCCGACCATCAAGCATTTTATCCGTACTCCTGATGATGCATGGTTACTCACCACTGCGATCCCAG
GGAAAACAGCATTCCAGGTATTAGAAGAATATCCTGATTCAGGTGAAAATATTGTTGATGCGCTGGCAGT
GTTCCTGCGCCGGTTGCATTCGATTCCTGTTTGTAATTGTCCTTTTAACAGCGATCGCGTATTTCGACTC
GCTCAGGCGCAATCACGAATGAATAACGGTTTGGTTGATGCGAGTGATTTTGATGACGAGCGTAATGGCT
GGCCTGTTGAACAAGTCTGGAAAGAAATGCATAAACTTTTGCCATTCTCACCGGATTCAGTCGTCACTCA
TGGTGATTTCTCACTTGATAACCTTATTTTTGACGAGGGGAAATTAATAGGTTGTATTGATGTTGGACGA
GTCGGAATCGCAGACCGATACCAGGATCTTGCCATCCTATGGAACTGCCTCGGTGAGTTTTCTCCTTCAT
TACAGAAACGGCTTTTTCAAAAATATGGTATTGATAATCCTGATATGAATAAATTGCAGTTTCATTTGAT
GCTCGATGAGTTTTTCTAATCACCTAGAATGCATGACCAAAATCCCTTAACGTGAGTTTTCGTTCCACTG
AGCGTCAGACCCCGTAGAAAAGATCAAAGGATCTTCTTGAGATCCTTTTTTTCTGCGCGTAATCTGCTGC
TTGCAAACAAAAAAACCACCGCTACCAGCGGTGGTTTGTTTGCCGGATCAAGAGCTACCAACTCTTTTTC
CGAAGGTAACTGGCTTCAGCAGAGCGCAGATACCAAATACTGTCCTTCTAGTGTAGCCGTAGTTAGGCCA
CCACTTCAAGAACTCTGTAGCACCGCCTACATACCTCGCTCTGCTAATCCTGTTACCAGTGGCTGCTGCC
AGTGGCGATAAGTCGTGTCTTACCGGGTTGGACTCAAGACGATAGTTACCGGATAAGGCGCAGCGGTCGG
GCTGAACGGGGGGTTCGTGCACACAGCCCAGCTTGGAGCGAACGACCTACACCGAACTGAGATACCTACA
GCGTGAGCTATGAGAAAGCGCCACGCTTCCCGAAGGGAGAAAGGCGGACAGGTATCCGGTAAGCGGCAGG
GTCGGAACAGGAGAGCGCACGAGGGAGCTTCCAGGGGGAAACGCCTGGTATCTTTATAGTCCTGTCGGGT
TTCGCCACCTCTGACTTGAGCGTCGATTTTTGTGATGCTCGTCAGGGGGGCGGAGCCTATGGAAAAACGC
CAGCAACGCGGCCTTTTTACGGTTCCTGGCCTTTTGCTGGCCTTTTGCTCACATGTTCTTTCCTGCGTTA
TCCCCTGATTCTGTGGATAACCGTATTACCGCCTTTGAGTGAGCTGATACCGCTCGCCGCAGCCGAACGA
CCGAGCGCAGCGAGTCAGTGAGCGAGGAAGCGGATGAGCGCCTGATGCGGTATTTTCTCCTTACGCATCT
GTGCGGTATTTCACACCGCATATGGTGCACTCTCAGTACAATCTGCTCTGATGCCGCATAGTTAAGCCAG
TATACACTCCGCTATCGCTACGTGACTGGGTCATGGCTGCGCCCCGACACCCGCCAACACCCGCTGACGC
GCCCTGACGGGCTTGTCTGCTCCCGGCATCCGCTTACAGACAAGCTGTGACCGTCACCGGGAGCTGCATG
TGTCAGAGGTTTTCACCGTCATCACCGAAACGCGCGAGGCAGGGTGCCTTGATGTGGGCGCCGGCGGTCG
AGTGGCGACGGCGCGGCTTGTCCGCGCCCTGGTAGATTGCCTGGCCGTAGGCCAGCCATTTTTGAGCGGC
CAGCGGCCGCGATAGGCCGACGCGAAGCGGCGGGGCGTAGGGAGCGCAGCGACCGAAGGGTAGGCGCTTT
TTGCAGCACTTCGGCTGTGCGCTGGCCAGACAGTTATGCACAGGCCAGGCGGGTTTTAAGAGTTTTAATA
AGTTTTAAAGAGTTTTAGGCGGAAAAATCGCCTTTTTTCTCTTTTATATCAGTCACTTACATGTGTGACC
GGTTCCCAATGTACGGCTTTGGGTTCCCAATGTACGGGTTCCGGTTCCCAATGTACGGCTTTGGGTTCCC
AATGTACGTGCTATCCACAGGAAAGAGTCCTTTTCGACCTTTTTCCCCTGCTAGGGCAATTTGCCCTAGC
ATCTGCTCCGTACATTAGGAACCGGCGGATGCTTCGCCCTCGATCAGGTTGCGGTAGCGCATGACTAGGA
TCGGGCCAGCCTGCCCCGCCTCCTCCTTCAAATCGTACTCCGGCAGGTCATTTGACCCGATCAGCTTGCG
CACGGTGAAACAGAACTTCTTGAACTCTCCGGCGCTGCCACTGCGTTCGTAGATCGTCTTGAACAACCAT
CTGGCTTCTGCCTTGCCTGCGGCGCGGCGTGCCAGGCGGTAGAGAAAACGGCCGATGCCGGGATCGATCA
AAAAGTAATCGGGGTGAACCGTCAGCACGTCCGGGTTCTTGCCTTCTGTGATCTCGCGGTACATCCAATC
AGCTAGCTCGATCTCGATGTACTCCGGCCGCCCGGTTTCGCTCTTTACGATCTTGTAGCGGCTAATCAAG
GCTTCACCCTCGGATACCGTCACCAGGCGGCCGTTCTTGGCCTTCTTCGTACGCTGCATGGCAACGTGCG
TGGTGTTTAACCGAATGCAGGTTTCTACCAGGTCGTCTTTCTGCTTTCCGCCATCGGCTCGCCGGCAGAA
CTTGAGTACGTCCGCAACGTGTGGACGGAACACGCGGCCGGGCTTGTCTCCCTTCCCTTCCCGGTATCGG
TTCATGGATTCGGTTAGATGGGAAACCGCCATCAGTACCAGGTCGTAATCCCACACACTGGCCATGCCGG
CCGGCCCTGCGGAAACCTCTACGTGCCCGTCTGGAAGCTCGTAGCGGATCACCTCGCCAGCTCGTCGGTC
ACGCTTCGACAGACGGAAAACGGCCACGTCCATGATGCTGCGACTATCGCGGGTGCCCACGTCATAGAGC
ATCGGAACGAAAAAATCTGGTTGCTCGTCGCCCTTGGGCGGCTTCCTAATCGACGGCGCACCGGCTGCCG
GCGGTTGCCGGGATTCTTTGCGGATTCGATCAGCGGCCGCTTGCCACGATTCACCGGGGCGTGCTTCTGC
CTCGATGCGTTGCCGCTGGGCGGCCTGCGCGGCCTTCAACTTCTCCACCAGGTCATCACCCAGCGCCGCG
CCGATTTGTACCGGGCCGGATGGTTTGCGACCGCTCACGCCGATTCCTCGGGCTTGGGGGTTCCAGTGCC
ATTGCAGGGCCGGCAGGCAACCCAGCCGCTTACGCCTGGCCAACCGCCCGTTCCTCCACACATGGGGCAT
TCCACGGCGTCGGTGCCTGGTTGTTCTTGATTTTCCATGCCGCCTCCTTTAGCCGCTAAAATTCATCTAC
TCATTTATTCATTTGCTCATTTACTCTGGTAGCTGCGCGATGTATTCAGATAGCAGCTCGGTAATGGTCT
TGCCTTGGCGTACCGCGTACATCTTCAGCTTGGTGTGATCCTCCGCCGGCAACTGAAAGTTGACCCGCTT
CATGGCTGGCGTGTCTGCCAGGCTGGCCAACGTTGCAGCCTTGCTGCTGCGTGCGCTCGGACGGCCGGCA
CTTAGCGTGTTTGTGCTTTTGCTCATTTTCTCTTTACCTCATTAACTCAAATGAGTTTTGATTTAATTTC
AGCGGCCAGCGCCTGGACCTCGCGGGCAGCGTCGCCCTCGGGTTCTGATTCAAGAACGGTTGTGCCGGCG
GCGGCAGTGCCTGGGTAGCTCACGCGCTGCGTGATACGGGACTCAAGAATGGGCAGCTCGTACCCGGCCA
GCGCCTCGGCAACCTCACCGCCGATGCGCGTGCCTTTGATCGCCCGCGACACGACAAAGGCCGCTTGTAG
CCTTCCATCCGTGACCTCAATGCGCTGCTTAACCAGCTCCACCAGGTCGGCGGTGGCCCATATGTCGTAA
GGGCTTGGCTGCACCGGAATCAGCACGAAGTCGGCTGCCTTGATCGCGGACACAGCCAAGTCCGCCGCCT
GGGGCGCTCCGTCGATCACTACGAAGTCGCGCCGGCCGATGGCCTTCACGTCGCGGTCAATCGTCGGGCG
GTCGATGCCGACAACGGTTAGCGGTTGATCTTCCCGCACGGCCGCCCAATCGCGGGCACTGCCCTGGGGA
TCGGAATCGACTAACAGAACATCGGCCCCGGCGAGTTGCAGGGCGCGGGCTAGATGGGTTGCGATGGTCG
TCTTGCCTGACCCGCCTTTCTGGTTAAGTACAGCGATAACCTTCATGCGTTCCCCTTGCGTATTTGTTTA
TTTACTCATCGCATCATATACGCAGCGACCGCATGACGCAAGCTGTTTTACTCAAATACACATCACCTTT
TTAGACGGCGGCGCTCGGTTTCTTCAGCGGCCAAGCTGGCCGGCCAGGCCGCCAGCTTGGCATCAGACAA
ACCGGCCAGGATTTCATGCAGCCGCACGGTTGAGAGGTGCGCGGGCGGCTCGAACACGTACCCGGCCGCG
ATCATCTCCGCCTCGATCTCTTCGGTAATGAAAAACGGTTCGTCCTGGCCGTCCTGGTGCGGTTTCATGC
TTGTTCCTCTTGGCGTTCATTCTCGGCGGCCGCCAGGGCGTCGGCCTCGGTCAATGCGTCCTCACGGAAG
GCACCGCGCCGCCTGGCCTCGGTGGGCGTCACTTCCTCGCTGCGCTCAAGTGCGCGGTACAGGGTCGAGC
GATGCACGCCAAGCAGTGCAGCCGCCTCTTTCACGGTGCGGCCTTCCTGGTCGATCAGCTCGCGGGCGTG
CGCGATCTGTGCCGGGGTGAGGGTAGGGCGGGGGCCAAACTTCACGCCTCGGGCCTTGGCGGCCTCGCGC
CCGCTCCGGGTGCGGTCGATGATTAGGGAACGCTCGAACTCGGCAATGCCGGCGAACACGGTCAACACCA
TGCGGCCGGCCGGCGTGGTGGTGTCGGCCCACGGCTCTGCCAGGCTACGCAGGCCCGCGCCGGCCTCCTG
GATGCGCTCGGCAATGTCCAGTAGGTCGCGGGTGCTGCGGGCCAGGCGGTCTAGCCTGGTCACTGTCACA
ACGTCGCCAGGGCGTAGGTGGTCAAGCATCCTGGCCAGCTCCGGGCGGTCGCGCCTGGTGCCGGTGATCT
TCTCGGAAAACAGCTTGGTGCAGCCGGCCGCGTGCAGTTCGGCCCGTTGGTTGGTCAAGTCCTGGTCGTC
GGTGCTGACGCGGGCATAGCCCAGCAGGCCAGCGGCGGCGCTCTTGTTCATGGCGTAATGTCTCCGGTTC
TAGTCGCAAGTATTCTACTTTATGCGACTAAAACACGCGACAAGAAAACGCCAGGAAAAGGGCAGGGCGG
CAGCCTGTCGCGTAACTTAGGACTTGTGCGACATGTCGTTTTCAGATGACGGCTGCACTGAACGTCAGAA
GCCGACTGCACTATAGCAGCGGAGGGGTTGGATCAAAGTACTTTGATCCCGAGGGGAACCCTGTGGTTGG
CATGCACATACAAATGGACGAACGGATAAACCTTTTCACGCCCTTTTAAATATCCGATTATTCTAATAAA
CGCTCTTTTCTCTTAGGTTTACCCGCCAATATATCCTGTCAGAATTGCTCTTCAGTATAGCGGCCAACTT
TGTACAAGAAAGCTGGGTCTAGAAAAAAAGCACCGACTCGGTGCCACTTTTTCAAGTTGATAACGGACTA
GCCTTATTTTAACTTGCTATTTCTAGCTCTAAAACGTCTTCCCAGCTGGCACGACAGGTTTCCCGACTGG
AAAGCGGGCAGTGAGCGCAACGCAATTAATGTGAGTTAGCTCACTCATTAGGCACCCCAGGCTTTACACT
ATATGCTTCCGGCTCGTATGTTGTGTGGAATTGTGAGCGGATAACAATTTCACACAGGAAACAGCTATGA
CCATGATTACGCCAAGCTTGCATGCCTGCAGGTCGACTCTAGAGGATCCCCGGGTACCGAGCTCGAATTC
ACTGGCCGTCGTTTTACAACGTCGTGACTGGGAAAACCCTGGCGTTACCCAACTTAATCGCCTTGCAGCA
CATCCCCCTTTCGCCAGCTGGCGTAATAGCGAAGAGGCCTGCGCCGATCGCCCTTCCCAACAGTTGCGCA
GCCTGAATGGCGGATGAGCGCCTGATGCGGTATTTTCTCCTTACGCATCTGTGCGGTATTTCACACCGCA
TATGGTGCACTCTCAGTACAATCTGCTCTGATGCCGCATAGTTAAGCCAGCCCCGACACCCGCCAACACC
CGCTGACGCGCCCTGACGGGCTTGTCTGCTCCCGGCATCCGCTTACAGACAAGCTGTGGAAGACATCGAG
AGGCTGGGTGCAACTCTGCTTTATATCCACCATTATTCAGTTCTTCACTAAACGTATGGTGCAATAAATG
AGGCCAGCGCCACGTGTCTCAACTGTGGTCATTCTTCGATCCACTGTGCACTGTTTGTTGTCTCAAGA
